Addgene plasmid #61381: pEGFP-N1-hRIP1-FL I541P
Purpose: Expresses Human full length RIPK1 with I541P mutation in the mammalian cells
Depositing lab: Francis Chan. Depositing organization: University of Massachusetts, Worcester. Publication: The RIP1/RIP3 necrosome forms a functional amyloid signaling complex required for programmed necrosis. Li J, McQuade T, Siemer AB, Napetschnig J, Moriwaki K, Hsiao YS, Damko E, Moquin D, Walz T, McDermott A, Chan FK, Wu H. Cell. 2012 Jul 20;150(2):339-50. doi: 10.1016/j.cell.2012.06.019. PubMed 22817896.
Backbone
  Vector backbone: pEGFP-N1
  Vector type: Mammalian Expression
Growth in bacteria
  Bacterial resistance: Kanamycin, 50 μg/mL
  Growth temperature: 37°C
  Growth strain: DH5alpha
  Copy number: Unknown
Gene/Insert
  Gene/Insert name: Full length human RIP1with I541P mutation
  Species: H. sapiens (human)
  Mutation: changed I541 to P
  Entrez Gene: RIPK1 (a.k.a. AIEFL, IMD57, RIP, RIP-1, RIP1)
  Tag / fusion protein: HA tag (N terminal on insert); EGFP (C terminal on backbone)
Terms and licenses: Academic/Nonprofit Terms; Industry Terms: Not Available to Industry
Depositor comments: The hRIP1 insert contains a E96G substitution that does not affect function
How to cite: pEGFP-N1-hRIP1-FL I541P was a gift from Francis Chan (Addgene plasmid # 61381 ; http://n2t.net/addgene:61381 ; RRID:Addgene_61381)
