[The description below was written by a language model from this plasmid's Addgene catalogue record.]
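Description:
pEGFP-N1-hRIP1-FL I541P is a mammalian expression plasmid built on the pEGFP-N1 backbone, carrying full-length human RIPK1 (RIP1) with an isoleucine-to-proline substitution at residue 541. The plasmid is propagated in E. coli under kanamycin selection; its copy number is recorded as unknown. The record does not list the promoter, origins of replication or other regulatory elements, and no feature table is provided. pEGFP-N1 vectors generally drive expression from the CMV immediate-early promoter and place the inserted coding sequence upstream of, and in frame with, EGFP.

In keeping with that design, the RIPK1 open reading frame carries an HA epitope tag at its N terminus and is fused at its C terminus to the backbone-encoded EGFP. The resulting protein can therefore be followed by fluorescence in live or fixed cells and detected or immunoprecipitated through the HA tag. The depositor notes that the insert also contains an E96G substitution, which is reported not to affect function.

The stated purpose is expression of the I541P mutant of full-length human RIPK1 in mammalian cells. The associated publication concerns the RIP1/RIP3 necrosome as a functional amyloid signalling complex required for programmed necrosis. This suggests the mutant serves for comparison with wild-type RIPK1 in studies of complex assembly and necrotic cell death, although the record itself does not describe the functional consequence of the I541P change.
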