>Addgene plasmid #61381 | pEGFP-N1-hRIP1-FL I541P | addgene partial sequence | sequence record 102285 | CMV-F 5'-CGCAAATGGGCGGTAGGCGTG-3'
ACCGTCAGATCCGCTAGCCACCATGTACCCATACGACGTCCCAGACTACGCTGAATTCCAACCAGACATG
TCCTTGAATGTCATTAAGATGAAATCCAGTGACTTCCTGGAGAGTGCAGAACTGGACAGCGGAGGCTTCG
GGAAGGTGTCTCTGTGTTTCCACAGAACCCAGGGACTCATGATCATGAAAACAGTGTACAAGGGGCCCAA
CTGCATTGAGCACAACGAGGCCCTCTTGGAGGAGGCGAAGATGATGAACAGACTGAGACACAGCCGGGTG
GTGAAGCTCCTGGGCGTCATCATAGAGGAAGGGAAGTACTCCCTGGTGATGGAGTACATGGGGAAGGGCA
ACCTGATGCACGTGCTGAAAGCCGAGATGAGTACTCCGCTTTCTGTAAAAGGAAGGATAATTTTGGAAAT
CATTGAAGGAATGTGCTACTTACATGGAAAAGGCGTGATACACAAGGACCTGAAGCCTGAAAATATCCTT
GTTGATAATGACTTCCACATTAAGATCGCAGACCTCGGCCTTGCCTCCTTTAAGATGTGGAGCAAACTGA
ATAATGAAGAGCACAATGAGCTGAGGGAAGTGGACGGCACCGCTAAGAAGAATGGCGGCACCCTCTACTA
CATGGCGCCCGAGCACCTGAATGACGTCAACGCAAAGCCCACAGAGAAGTCGGATGTGTACAGCTTTGCT
GTAGTACTCTGGGCGATATTTGCAAATAAGGAGCCATATGAAAATGCTATCTGTGAGCAGCAGTTGATAA
TGTGCATAA
