>Addgene plasmid #61381 | pEGFP-N1-hRIP1-FL I541P | addgene partial sequence | sequence record 102315 | EGFP-N 5'-CGTCGCCGTCCAGCTCGACCAG-3'
CCTTGCTCACCATGGTGGCGACCGGTGGATCCCGGGCGTTCTGGCTGACGTAAATCAAGCTGCTCAGAAG
GTCGATCCTGGAACACTGGTGGAGCGCCTGGGCCAGCTTCCCCACCGTGGCTCCCTTTATGCCTTCCCTC
ATCACCCACTTTTGGAGCATCTGGTAAACCTTTTCTTTCAGTCCATCTCGCTCATAGTCATGGTCAATTT
CATCAATCTGAGACTGTGTGAAGCCCAGTTTACGGGCACAGTTTTTCCAGTGCTTTCCCAGATTTTCCCT
GATTGGGTCCAGGTGTTTATCCGTCAGACTAGTGGTATTATCAAAGATAGCTTGGTACTTAGCAGCTGGC
TCTTCTTTGAAGTTCGTATTTGTGCTGTCTAGTAGTGATGAACTCGTCCCACCAATCTCCATATAATTGT
AGGCTCCGGGCTGAATGCCAGTACTATTGTATATGGTATATTTTATAGATTCATCTGTTGGTGGCAAGGA
GCTGAATGGCATGGTGGGTGTATTTCCTAGATAGTTGGTCTCAGGCACTGGGATATTATGCAGACTAGGC
ATATGACTTGGAATTGGCCTGTACCAAACTCTGGGACCTGCTGTTCCTGGATCCAGTGGTCTTGTTCCAA
AGCCATGTGAGCTATATAATCCATTGTTCTGATACAGTACTTGAGGTTGGCTGGTGAGCCCTGAGGGCTG
GTGCACTGCATTACCATGACTGGCTGCACTGGAATAAGCAGTGCCTTTTCCCTCTGTATTCTGAAAATTC
TCGTAAGGTCTTTGCTGTGCAAAAGGGTCATGGGAGACCCTGCGTCTCCTTTCCTCCTCTCTGTTGTAAG
CCACATTCTGTCTGGGCTGCTGTTTCGTCTGCCTGTCCATGCGGCTGCCATAA
